>Addgene plasmid #247410 | cwby0060 | addgene full sequence | sequence record 492935 | Addgene NGS Result
ACTCCTGCATTAGGAAGCAGCCCAGTAGTAGGTTGAGGCCGTTGAGCACCGCCGCCGCAAGGAATGGTGC
ATGCAAGGAGATGGCGCCCAACAGTCCCCCGGCCACGGGGCCTGCCACCATACCCACGCCGAAACAAGCG
CTCATGAGCCCGAAGTGGCGAGCCCGATCTTCCCCATCGGTGATGTCGGCGATATAGGCGCCAGCAACCG
CACCTGTGGCGCCGGTGATGCCGGCCACGATGCGTCCGGCGTAGAGGATCGAGATCGATCTCGATCCCGC
GAAATTAATACGACTCACTATAGGGGAATTGTGAGCGGATAACAATTCCCCTCTAGAAATAATTTTGTTT
AACTTTAAGAAGGAGATATACATATGACCCGCCTGGAACAGCTGTTAGCGCAGGGCGTTGATCCGTTTGA
GGTGCTGCGCGAGAAGATTGAGAAGCTGAAAGAGATTTGGAAGAAATATGAGGAAGCGAAAGGCGAAGAA
AAGGAACGCTATCGCGATGAACTGCTGAAACTGATGATGGAAGTGCTGGAACTGATGGTGGAACTGCTGA
GCCGCCGCGGATCAGGAGGAGACCGGTAATAAAAAGCGTATTACAGTGACAGTTGACAGCGACAGCTATC
AGTTGCTCAAGGCATATATGATGTCAATATCTCCGGTCTGGTATGCACAACCAAGAATGAAGCCCATGCA
GTTTAAGGTTTACACCTATAAAAGAGAGAGCCGTTATCGTCTGTTTGTGGATGTACAGAGTGATATTATT
GACACGCCCGGGCGACGGATGGTGATCCCCCTGGCCAGTGCACGTCTGCTGTCAGATAAAGTCTCCCGTG
AACTTTACCCGGTGGTGCATATCGGGGATGAAAGCTGGCGCATGATGACCACCGATATGGCCAGTGTGCC
GGTTTCCGTTATCGGGGAAGAAGTGGCTGATCTCAGCCACCGCGAAAATGACATCAAAAACGCCATTAAC
CTGATGTTCTGGGGAATATGAACGGTCTCGTTCCCATCATTGGGGCAGCACCCACCACCACCACCACCAC
TAATGATAATGAGATCCGGCTGCTAACAAAGCCCGAAAGGAAGCTGAGTTGGCTGCTGCCACCGCTGAGC
AATAACTAGCATAACCCCTTGGGGCCTCTAAACGGGTCTTGAGGGGTTTTTTGCTGAAAGGAGGAACTAT
ATCCGGATTGGCGAATGGG
[124 nt withheld, positions 1210-1333]
C
[91 nt withheld, positions 1335-1425]
A
[49 nt withheld, positions 1427-1475]
CCTTTGACGTTGGAGTCCACGTTCTTT
[37 nt withheld, positions 1503-1539]
ACCCTATCTCGGTCTATTCTTTTGATTTATAAGGGATTTTGCCGATTTCGGCCTATTGGTTAAAAAATGA
GCTGATTTAACAAAAATTTAACGCGAATTTTAACAAAATATTAACGCTTACAATTTAGGTGGCACTTTTC
GGGGAAATGTGCGCGGAACCCCTATTTGTTTATTTTTCTAAATACATTCAAATATGTATCCGCTCATGAA
TTAATTCTTAGAAAAACTCATCGAGCATCAAATGAAACTGCAATTTATTCATATCAGGATTATCAATACC
ATATTTTTGAAAAAGCCGTTTCTGTAATGAAGGAGAAAACTCACCGAGGCAGTTCCATAGGATGGCAAGA
TCCTGGTATCGGTCTGCGATTCCGACTCGTCCAACATCAATACAACCTATTAATTTCCCCTCGTCAAAAA
TAAGGTTATCAAGTGAGAAATCACCATGAGTGACGACTGAATCCGGTGAGAATGGCAAAAGTTTATGCAT
TTCTTTCCAGACTTGTTCAACAGGCCAGCCATTACGCTCGTCATCAAAATCACTCGCATCAACCAAACCG
TTATTCATTCGTGATTGCGCCTGAGCGAGACGAAATACGCGATCGCTGTTAAAAGGACAATTACAAACAG
GAATCGAATGCAACCGGCGCAGGAACACTGCCAGCGCATCAACAATATTTTCACCTGAATCAGGATATTC
TTCTAATACCTGGAATGCTGTTTTCCCGGGGATCGCAGTGGTGAGTAACCATGCATCATCAGGAGTACGG
ATAAAATGCTTGATGGTCGGAAGAGGCATAAATTCCGTCAGCCAGTTTAGTCTGACCATCTCATCTGTAA
CATCATTGGCAACGCTACCTTTGCCATGTTTCAGAAACAACTCTGGCGCATCGGGCTTCCCATACAATCG
ATAGATTGTCGCACCTGATTGCCCGACATTATCGCGAGCCCATTTATACCCATATAAATCAGCATCCATG
TTGGAATTTAATCGCGGCCTAGAGCAAGACGTTTCCCGTTGAATATGGCTCATAACACCCCTTGTATTAC
TGTTTATGTAAGCAGACAGTTTTATTGTTCATGACCAAAATCCCTTAACGTGAGTTTTCGTTCCACTGAG
CGTCAGACCCCGTAGAAAAGATCAAAGGATCTTCTTGAGATCCTTTTTTTCTGCGCGTAATCTGCTGCTT
GCAAACAAAAAAACCACCGCTACCAGCGGTGGTTTGTTTGCCGGATCAAGAGCTACCAACTCTTTTTCCG
AAGGTAACTGGCTTCAGCAGAGCGCAGATACCAAATACTGTCCTTCTAGTGTAGCCGTAGTTAGGCCACC
ACTTCAAGAACTCTGTAGCACCGCCTACATACCTCGCTCTGCTAATCCTGTTACCAGTGGCTGCTGCCAG
TGGCGATAAGTCGTGTCTTACCGGGTTGGACTCAAGACGATAGTTACCGGATAAGGCGCAGCGGTCGGGC
TGAACGGGGGGTTCGTGCACACAGCCCAGCTTGGAGCGAACGACCTACACCGAACTGAGATACCTACAGC
GTGAGCTATGAGAAAGCGCCACGCTTCCCGAAGGGAGAAAGGCGGACAGGTATCCGGTAAGCGGCAGGGT
CGGAACAGGAGAGCGCACGAGGGAGCTTCCAGGGGGAAACGCCTGGTATCTTTATAGTCCTGTCGGGTTT
CGCCACCTCTGACTTGAGCGTCGATTTTTGTGATGCTCGTCAGGGGGGCGGAGCCTATGGAAAAACGCCA
GCAACGCGGCCTTTTTACGGTTCCTGGCCTTTTGCTGGCCTTTTGCTCACATGTTCTTTCCTGCGTTATC
CCCTGATTCTGTGGATAACCGTATTACCGCCTTTGAGTGAGCTGATACCGCTCGCCGCAGCCGAACGACC
GAGCGCAGCGAGTCAGTGAGCGAGGAAGCGGAAGAGCGCCTGATGCGGTATTTTCTCCTTACGCATCTGT
GCGGTATTTCACACCGCAATGGTGCACTCTCAGTACAATCTGCTCTGATGCCGCATAGTTAAGCCAGTAT
ACACTCCGCTATCGCTACGTGACTGGGTCATGGCTGCGCCCCGACACCCGCCAACACCCGCTGACGCGCC
CTGACGGGCTTGTCTGCTCCCGGCATCCGCTTACAGACAAGCTGTGACCGTCTCCGGGAGCTGCATGTGT
CAGAGGTTTTCACCGTCATCACCGAAACGCGCGAGGCAGCTGCGGTAAAGCTCATCAGCGTGGTCGTGAA
GCGATTCACAGATGTCTGCCTGTTCATCCGCGTCCAGCTCGTTGAGTTTCTCCAGAAGCGTTAATGTCTG
GCTTCTGATAAAGCGGGCCATGTTAAGGGCGGTTTTTTCCTGTTTGGTCACTGATGCCTCCGTGTAAGGG
GGATTTCTGTTCATGGGGGTAATGATACCGATGAAACGAGAGAGGATGCTCACGATACGGGTTACTGATG
ATGAACATGCCCGGTTACTGGAACGTTGTGAGGGTAAACAACTGGCGGTATGGATGCGGCGGGACCAGAG
AAAAATCACTCAGGGTCAATGCCAGCGCTTCGTTAATACAGATGTAGGTGTTCCACAGGGTAGCCAGCAG
CATCCTGCGATGCAGATCCGGAACATAATGGTGCAGGGCGCTGACTTCCGCGTTTCCAGACTTTACGAAA
CACGGAAACCGAAGACCATTCATGTTGTTGCTCAGGTCGCAGACGTTTTGCAGCAGCAGTCGCTTCACGT
TCGCTCGCGTATCGGTGATTCATTCTGCTAACCAGTAAGGCAACCCCGCCAGCCTAGCCGGGTCCTCAAC
GACAGGAGCACGATCATGCGCACCCGTGGGGCCGCCATGCCGGCGATAATGGCCTGCTTCTCGCCGAAAC
GTTTGGTGGCGGGACCAGTGACGAAGGCTTGAGCGAGGGCGTGCAAGATTCCGAATACCGCAAGCGACAG
GCCGATCATCGTCGCGCTCCAGCGAAAGCGGTCCTCGCCGAAAATGACCCAGAGCGCTGCCGGCACCTGT
CCTACGAGTTGCATGATAAAGAAGACAGTCATAAGTGCGGCGACGATAGTCATGCCCCGCGCCCACCGGA
AGGAGCTGACTGGGTTGAAGGCTCTCAAGGGCATCGGTCGAGATCCCGGTGCCTAATGAGTGAGCTAACT
TACATTAATTGCGTTGCGCTCACTGCCCGCTTTCCAGTCGGGAAACCTGTCGTGCCAGCTGCATTAATGA
ATCGGCCAACGCGCGGGGAGAGGCGGTTTGCGTATTGGGCGCCAGGGTGGTTTTTCTTTTCACCAGTGAG
ACGGGCAACAGCTGATTGCCCTTCACCGCCTGGCCCTGAGAGAGTTGCAGCAAGCGGTCCACGCTGGTTT
GCCCCAGCAGGCGAAAATCCTGTTTGATGGTGGTTAACGGCGGGATATAACATGAGCTGTCTTCGGTATC
GTCGTATCCCACTACCGAGATGTCCGCACCAACGCGCAGCCCGGACTCGGTAATGGCGCGCATTGCGCCC
AGCGCCATCTGATCGTTGGCAACCAGCATCGCAGTGGGAACGATGCCCTCATTCAGCATTTGCATGGTTT
GTTGAAAACCGGACATGGCACTCCAGTCGCCTTCCCGTTCCGCTATCGGCTGAATTTGATTGCGAGTGAG
ATATTTATGCCAGCCAGCCAGACGCAGACGCGCCGAGACAGAACTTAATGGGCCCGCTAACAGCGCGATT
TGCTGGTGACCCAATGCGACCAGATGCTCCACGCCCAGTCGCGTACCGTCTTCATGGGAGAAAATAATAC
TGTTGATGGGTGTCTGGTCAGAGACATCAAGAAATAACGCCGGAACATTAGTGCAGGCAGCTTCCACAGC
AATGGCATCCTGGTCATCCAGCGGATAGTTAATGATCAGCCCACTGACGCGTTGCGCGAGAAGATTGTGC
ACCGCCGCTTTACAGGCTTCGACGCCGCTTCGTTCTACCATCGACACCACCACGCTGGCACCCAGTTGAT
CGGCGCGAGATTTAATCGCCGCGACAATTTGCGACGGCGCGTGCAGGGCCAGACTGGAGGTGGCAACGCC
AATCAGCAACGACTGTTTGCCCGCCAGTTGTTGTGCCACGCGGTTGGGAATGTAATTCAGCTCCGCCATC
GCCGCTTCCACTTTTTCCCGCGTTTTCGCAGAAACGTGGCTGGCCTGGTTCACCACGCGGGAAACGGTCT
GATAAGAGACACCGGCATACTCTGCGACATCGTATAACGTTACTGGTTTCACATTCACCACCCTGAATTG
ACTCTCTTCCGGGCGCTATCATGCCATACCGCGAAAGGTTTTGCGCCATTCGATGGTGTCCGGGATCTCG
ACGCTCTCCCTTATGCG
Features (pLannotate 1.2.2; 20 found; start..end, strand, type, name):
    286..304     +  promoter       T7 promoter: promoter for bacteriophage T7 RNA polymerase
    305..329     +  protein_bind   lac operator: The lac repressor binds to the lac operator to inhibit transcription in E. coli. This inhibition can be relieved by adding lactose or isopropyl-β-D-thiogalactopyranoside (IPTG). lac repressor encoded by lacI
    344..366     +  RBS            RBS: efficient ribosome binding site from bacteriophage T7 gene 10 (Olins and Rangwala, 1989)
    591..662     +  CDS            ccdA (fragment): CCDA_ECO57 - Also known as H, letA. Experimental evidence at protein level: Swiss-Prot protein existence level 1. Antitoxin component of a type II toxin-antitoxin (TA) system which inhibits the post-segregational killing (PSK) of plasmid-free cells, also referred to as a plasmid addiction system. Binds to and blocks the activity of CcdB; will also remove bound CcdB protein from the CcdB-GyrA complex by forming a CcdA-CcdB complex, a process termed rejuvenation. Functions as a transcriptional corepressor for the ccdAB operon, repression also requires CcdB (By similarity). From Escherichia coli
    696..998     +  CDS            ccdB: CCDB_ECOLI - Also known as G, letB, letD. Experimental evidence at protein level: Swiss-Prot protein existence level 1. Toxic component of a type II toxin-antitoxin (TA) system, functioning in plasmid maintainence. Responsible for the post- segregational killing (PSK) of plasmid-free cells, also referred to as a plasmid addiction system. Half-life of over 2 hours. Cell killing by CcdB is accompanied by filamentation, defects in chromosome and plasmid segregation, defects in cell division, formation of anucleate cells, decreased DNA synthesis and plasmid loss. Interferes with the activity of DN
   1032..1050    +  CDS            9xHis (fragment): 9xHis affinity tag
   1069..1118    +  CDS            SET1 (fragment): solubility-enhancement tag derived from T7 phage gene 10B
   1126..1173    +  terminator     T7 terminator: transcription terminator for bacteriophage T7 RNA polymerase
   1210..1638    +  rep_origin     f1 ori (sequence partly withheld): f1 bacteriophage origin of replication; arrow indicates direction of (+) strand synthesis
   1691..1748    +  promoter       AmpR promoter (fragment): bla
   1757..2572    -  CDS            KanR: aminoglycoside phosphotransferase; aph(3')-Ia; confers resistance to kanamycin in bacteria or G418 (Geneticin®) in eukaryotes
   2694..3282    +  rep_origin     ori: high-copy-number ColE1/pMB1/pBR322/pUC origin of replication
   3468..3607    -  misc_feature   bom: basis of mobility region from pBR322
   3709..3900    -  CDS            rop: Rop protein, which maintains plasmids at low copy number; rop
   3917..4297    +  CDS            YPB1_ECOLX: Protein predicted: Swiss-Prot protein existence level 4. From Escherichia coli.
   4369..4660    -  CDS            TcR (fragment): tetracycline efflux protein; tet; confers resistance to tetracycline
   4675..4696    -  protein_bind   CAP binding site: CAP binding activates transcription in the presence of cAMP. E. coli catabolite activator protein
   4709..5791    -  CDS            lacI: lac repressor; lacI; The lac repressor binds to the lac operator to inhibit transcription in E. coli. This inhibition can be relieved by adding lactose or isopropyl-β-D-thiogalactopyranoside (IPTG).
   5792..5869    -  promoter       lacI promoter: lacI
   5877..260     -  CDS            TcR (fragment) (across the origin): tetracycline efflux protein; tet; confers resistance to tetracycline
