[The description below was written by a language model from this plasmid's Addgene catalogue record and pLannotate feature annotations shown in this document.]
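Description:
cwby0060 is a bacterial expression plasmid built on the pET29 backbone, about 5.9 kb in the sequenced record, that carries a ccdB cassette in the position normally occupied by a gene of interest. It is selected with kanamycin through an aph(3')-Ia (KanR) gene and replicates from a ColE1/pMB1-type origin. This origin is accompanied by the bom region and the rop gene, which in pBR322-derived vectors restrains copy number; the catalogue lists copy number as unknown. An f1 origin is also present. Short tetracycline-resistance fragments and a predicted open reading frame are annotated and appear to be non-functional backbone remnants.

The expression unit consists of a T7 promoter followed by a lac operator and the phage T7 gene 10 ribosome binding site. A lacI gene under its own promoter supplies repressor, so transcription is IPTG-inducible in hosts that provide T7 RNA polymerase. Between the RBS and the T7 terminator lie a small ccdA fragment and a full-length ccdB coding sequence, which encodes the gyrase-poisoning toxin of the ccd toxin–antitoxin system. Downstream are a polyhistidine tag, annotated as a partial 9xHis match, and a fragment matching the SET1 solubility tag.

The listed cloning method is Golden Gate, so the arrangement is consistent with an entry or destination vector in which ccdB acts as a counter-selectable stuffer. In that scheme, replacing the toxin with a synthetic gene lets only recombinant clones grow in ccdB-sensitive strains and would probably place the insert upstream of the His tag. The record does not annotate the type IIS sites or state the reading frame, so these details are inferred. The associated publication concerns scaling up experimental characterisation of designed proteins.
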