Addgene plasmid #247410: cwby0060
Depositing lab: David Baker. Publication: Accelerating protein design by scaling experimental characterization. Qian J, Milles LF, Wicky BIM, Ragotte RJ, Motmaen A, Borst AJ, Skotheim R, Ols S, Coventry B, Li X, Kibler RD, Goreshnik I, Exposit M, Lore K, Stewart L, Baker D. Nat Commun. 2026 Aug 20;17(1):9945. doi: 10.1038/s41467-026-76740-9. PubMed 42754580.
Backbone
  Vector backbone: pET29
  Vector type: Bacterial Expression
Growth in bacteria
  Bacterial resistance: Kanamycin, 50 μg/mL
  Growth temperature: 37°C
  Growth strain: NEB Stable
  Copy number: Unknown
Gene/Insert
  Gene/Insert name: ccdb
  Species: Synthetic
  Promoter: T7
  Cloning method: Golden Gate
Terms and licenses: Academic/Nonprofit Terms; Industry Terms: Not Available to Industry
Depositor comments: Please visit https://doi.org/10.1101/2025.08.05.668824 for bioRxiv preprint.
How to cite: cwby0060 was a gift from David Baker (Addgene plasmid # 247410 ; http://n2t.net/addgene:247410 ; RRID:Addgene_247410)
